Addgene plasmid #144522: TFORF3046
Purpose: Lentiviral vector for overexpressing transcription factor ORFs with unique 24-bp barcodes. Barcodes facilitate identification of transcription factors in pooled screens.
Depositing lab: Feng Zhang. Depositing organization: Broad Institute. Publication: A transcription factor atlas of directed differentiation. Joung J, Ma S, Tay T, Geiger-Schuller KR, Kirchgatterer PC, Verdine VK, Guo B, Arias-Garcia MA, Allen WE, Singh A, Kuksenko O, Abudayyeh OO, Gootenberg JS, Fu Z, Macrae RK, Buenrostro JD, Regev A, Zhang F. Cell. 2023 Jan 5;186(1):209-229.e26. doi: 10.1016/j.cell.2022.11.026. PubMed 36608654.
Backbone
  Vector backbone: pLX_TRC317
  Backbone manufacturer: Broad Institute Genetic Perturbation Platform
  Backbone size w/o insert (bp): 8264
  Vector type: Mammalian Expression, Lentiviral
  Selectable markers: Puromycin
Growth in bacteria
  Bacterial resistance: Ampicillin, 100 μg/mL
  Growth temperature: 30°C
  Growth strain: NEB Stable
  Copy number: High Copy
Gene/Insert
  Gene/Insert name: ZNF418
  Species: H. sapiens (human)
  Insert size (bp): 2237
  Entrez Gene: ZNF418 (a.k.a. FLJ31551, KIAA1956, MGC138449)
  Promoter: EF1a
  Tag / fusion protein: V5 (C terminal on insert)
  Cloning method: Gateway Cloning
  Sequencing primers: 5′ GGGTGGAGACTGAAGTTAGGCCAG; 3′ CACATAGCGTAAAAGGAGCAACATAG
Resource information
  A portion of this plasmid was derived from a plasmid made by: Broad Institute Genetic Perturbation Platform
Terms and licenses: Academic/Nonprofit Terms; Industry Terms: Not Available to Industry
Depositor comments: NM_133460.2 Please test multiple small colonies in case of plasmid recombination. To make this collection available in a timely manner, a portion of this collection was not fully sequenced by Addgene. If an Addgene verified full plasmid sequence is not available, please contact us prior to placing an order to request the full sequence.
How to cite: TFORF3046 was a gift from Feng Zhang (Addgene plasmid # 144522 ; http://n2t.net/addgene:144522 ; RRID:Addgene_144522)
