[The description below was written by a language model from this plasmid's Addgene catalogue record and pLannotate feature annotations shown in this document.]
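Description:
TFORF3046 is a third-generation-style, self-inactivating lentiviral expression plasmid built on the pLX_TRC317 backbone and carrying the human zinc-finger gene ZNF418 as a transcription factor ORF. It belongs to a barcoded transcription factor overexpression collection in which each ORF is paired with a unique 24-bp barcode, so that individual factors can be identified by sequencing in pooled screens. In bacteria the plasmid is maintained through a high-copy ColE1/pUC-type origin and selected with ampicillin via the bla gene. An f1 origin and remnants of lac and T7/T3 cloning sequences are also present in the backbone. The depositor warns that the plasmid can recombine, a common issue with LTR-containing vectors.

The viral portion runs from an RSV promoter fused to a truncated HIV-1 5' LTR, which drives genomic RNA production in packaging cells, through the Ψ packaging signal, a gag fragment, the RRE for Rev-dependent export and a cPPT/CTS, to a ΔU3 3' LTR followed by an SV40 poly(A) signal. Within this unit, an SV40 promoter drives puromycin N-acetyltransferase for selecting transduced mammalian cells. A separate EF-1α promoter drives the ORF, which was inserted by Gateway cloning and is flanked by attB1 and attB2 remnants, with an in-frame C-terminal V5 epitope tag for detection. A WPRE downstream enhances transcript expression. The automated annotation labels only the start of the ORF, as a fragment of the related zinc-finger protein ZNF587B. This most likely reflects homology among KRAB zinc-finger genes, since the catalogue records the insert as ZNF418. The barcode is not annotated in the feature table, so its position is not stated.
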