Features (pLannotate 1.2.2; 34 found; start..end, strand, type, name):
      5..231     +  promoter       RSV promoter: Rous sarcoma virus enhancer/promoter
    232..412     +  LTR            5' LTR (truncated): truncated 5' long terminal repeat (LTR) from HIV-1
    459..584     +  misc_feature   HIV-1 Ψ: packaging signal of human immunodeficiency virus type 1
    568..931     +  CDS            HIV-1 gag (fragment): gag protein from human immunodeficiency virus 1; gag
   1077..1310    +  misc_feature   RRE: The Rev response element (RRE) of HIV-1 allows for Rev-dependent mRNA export from the nucleus to the cytoplasm.
   1687..1713    +  CDS            Rev (fragment): human immunodeficiency virus 1 (HIV-1) Rev protein; rev; enhances nuclear export of unspliced and incompletely spliced viral mRNAs
   1720..1743    +  promoter       SV40 promoter (fragment): SV40 early promoter
   1744..1815    +  promoter       SV40 promoter (fragment): SV40 enhancer and early promoter
   1839..1974    +  rep_origin     SV40 ori: SV40 origin of replication
   2020..2616    +  CDS            PuroR (fragment): puromycin N-acetyltransferase; pac from Streptomyces; confers resistance to puromycin
   2665..2782    +  misc_feature   cPPT/CTS: central polypurine tract and central termination sequence of HIV-1
   2847..2913    +  CDS            small t antigen (fragment): SV40 (simian virus 40) small t antigen
   2920..4098    +  promoter       EF-1α promoter: strong constitutive promoter for human elongation factor EF-1α
   4119..4136    +  protein_bind   attB1 (fragment): mutant version of attB; core recombination site for the Gateway® BP reaction BP Clonase™
   4148..4870    +  CDS            ZNF587B (fragment): Z587B_HUMAN - Experimental evidence at protein level: Swiss-Prot protein existence level 1. May be involved in transcriptional regulation. From Homo sapiens (Human).
   6180..6197    -  protein_bind   attB2 (fragment): mutant version of attB; core recombination site for the Gateway® BP reaction BP Clonase™
   6206..6247    +  CDS            V5 tag: epitope tag from simian virus 5
   6263..6316    +  promoter       U6 promoter (fragment): RNA polymerase III promoter for human U6 snRNA
   6358..6946    +  misc_feature   WPRE: woodchuck hepatitis virus posttranscriptional regulatory element
   6997..7016    +  misc_feature   cPPT/CTS (fragment): central polypurine tract and central termination sequence of HIV-1
   7018..7251    +  LTR            3' LTR (ΔU3): self-inactivating 3' long terminal repeat (LTR) from HIV-1
   7329..7450    +  polyA_signal   SV40 poly(A) signal: SV40 polyadenylation signal
   7490..7625    +  rep_origin     SV40 ori: SV40 origin of replication
   7646..7664    -  promoter       T7 promoter: promoter for bacteriophage T7 RNA polymerase
   7672..7827    +  CDS            lacZα (fragment): LacZα fragment of β-galactosidase; lacZ fragment
   7832..8260    +  rep_origin     f1 ori (sequence partly withheld): f1 bacteriophage origin of replication; arrow indicates direction of (+) strand synthesis
   8313..8417    +  promoter       AmpR promoter: bla
   8418..9278    +  CDS            AmpR: β-lactamase; bla; confers resistance to ampicillin, carbenicillin, and related antibiotics
   9449..10037   +  rep_origin     ori: high-copy-number ColE1/pMB1/pBR322/pUC origin of replication
  10220..10312   +  CDS            lacI (fragment): lac repressor; lacI; The lac repressor binds to the lac operator to inhibit transcription in E. coli. This inhibition can be relieved by adding lactose or isopropyl-β-D-thiogalactopyranoside (IPTG).
  10325..10346   +  protein_bind   CAP binding site: CAP binding activates transcription in the presence of cAMP. E. coli catabolite activator protein
  10361..10391   +  promoter       lac promoter: promoter for the E. coli lac operon
  10399..10415   +  protein_bind   lac operator: The lac repressor binds to the lac operator to inhibit transcription in E. coli. This inhibition can be relieved by adding lactose or isopropyl-β-D-thiogalactopyranoside (IPTG). lac repressor encoded by lacI
  10460..10478   +  promoter       T3 promoter: promoter for bacteriophage T3 RNA polymerase
>Addgene plasmid #144522 | TFORF3046 | addgene full sequence | sequence record 471166 | Addgene NGS Result
TTAATGTAGTCTTATGCAATACTCTTGTAGTCTTGCAACATGGTAACGATGAGTTAGCAACATGCCTTAC
AAGGAGAGAAAAAGCACCGTGCATGCCGATTGGTGGAAGTAAGGTGGTACGATCGTGCCTTATTAGGAAG
GCAACAGACGGGTCTGACATGGATTGGACGAACCACTGAATTGCCGCATTGCAGAGATATTGTATTTAAG
TGCCTAGCTCGATACATAAACGGGTCTCTCTGGTTAGACCAGATCTGAGCCTGGGAGCTCTCTGGCTAAC
TAGGGAACCCACTGCTTAAGCCTCAATAAAGCTTGCCTTGAGTGCTTCAAGTAGTGTGTGCCCGTCTGTT
GTGTGACTCTGGTAACTAGAGATCCCTCAGACCCTTTTAGTCAGTGTGGAAAATCTCTAGCAGTGGCGCC
CGAACAGGGACTTGAAAGCGAAAGGGAAACCAGAGGAGCTCTCTCGACGCAGGACTCGGCTTGCTGAAGC
GCGCACGGCAAGAGGCGAGGGGCGGCGACTGGTGAGTACGCCAAAAATTTTGACTAGCGGAGGCTAGAAG
GAGAGAGATGGGTGCGAGAGCGTCAGTATTAAGCGGGGGAGAATTAGATCGCGATGGGAAAAAATTCGGT
TAAGGCCAGGGGGAAAGAAAAAATATAAATTAAAACATATAGTATGGGCAAGCAGGGAGCTAGAACGATT
CGCAGTTAATCCTGGCCTGTTAGAAACATCAGAAGGCTGTAGACAAATACTGGGACAGCTACAACCATCC
CTTCAGACAGGATCAGAAGAACTTAGATCATTATATAATACAGTAGCAACCCTCTATTGTGTGCATCAAA
GGATAGAGATAAAAGACACCAAGGAAGCTTTAGACAAGATAGAGGAAGAGCAAAACAAAAGTAAGACCAC
CGCACAGCAAGCGGCCGCTGATCTTCAGACCTGGAGGAGGAGATATGAGGGACAATTGGAGAAGTGAATT
ATATAAATATAAAGTAGTAAAAATTGAACCATTAGGAGTAGCACCCACCAAGGCAAAGAGAAGAGTGGTG
CAGAGAGAAAAAAGAGCAGTGGGAATAGGAGCTTTGTTCCTTGGGTTCTTGGGAGCAGCAGGAAGCACTA
TGGGCGCAGCGTCAATGACGCTGACGGTACAGGCCAGACAATTATTGTCTGGTATAGTGCAGCAGCAGAA
CAATTTGCTGAGGGCTATTGAGGCGCAACAGCATCTGTTGCAACTCACAGTCTGGGGCATCAAGCAGCTC
CAGGCAAGAATCCTGGCTGTGGAAAGATACCTAAAGGATCAACAGCTCCTGGGGATTTGGGGTTGCTCTG
GAAAACTCATTTGCACCACTGCTGTGCCTTGGAATGCTAGTTGGAGTAATAAATCTCTGGAACAGATTTG
GAATCACACGACCTGGATGGAGTGGGACAGAGAAATTAACAATTACACAAGCTTAATACACTCCTTAATT
GAAGAATCGCAAAACCAGCAAGAAAAGAATGAACAAGAATTATTGGAATTAGATAAATGGGCAAGTTTGT
GGAATTGGTTTAACATAACAAATTGGCTGTGGTATATAAAATTATTCATAATGATAGTAGGAGGCTTGGT
AGGTTTAAGAATAGTTTTTGCTGTACTTTCTATAGTGAATAGAGTTAGGCAGGGATATTCACCATTATCG
TTTCAGACCCACCTCCCAACCCCGAGGGGACCCATGCATTGCATCTCAATTAGTCAGCAACCAGGTGTGG
AAAGTCCCCAGGCTCCCCAGCAGGCAGAAGTATGCAAAGCATGCGTCTCAATTAGTCAGCAACCATAGTC
CCGCCCCTAACTCCGCCCATCCCGCCCCTAACTCCGCCCAGTTCCGCCCATTCTCCGCCCCATGGCTGAC
TAATTTTTTTTATTTATGCAGAGGCCGAGGCCGCCTCGGCCTCTGAGCTATTCCAGAAGTAGTGAGGAGG
CTTTTTTGGAGGCCTAGGCTTTTGCAAAAAGCTTTCTAGAGGTACCACCGGAGCTTACCATGACCGAGTA
CAAGCCCACGGTGCGCCTCGCCACCCGCGACGACGTCCCCAGGGCCGTACGCACCCTCGCCGCCGCGTTC
GCCGACTACCCCGCCACGCGCCACACCGTCGATCCGGACCGCCACATCGAGCGGGTCACCGAGCTGCAAG
AACTCTTCCTCACGCGCGTCGGGCTCGACATCGGCAAGGTGTGGGTCGCGGACGACGGCGCCGCCGTGGC
GGTCTGGACCACGCCGGAGAGCGTCGAAGCGGGGGCGGTGTTCGCCGAGATCGGCCCGCGCATGGCCGAG
TTGAGCGGTTCCCGGCTGGCCGCGCAGCAACAGATGGAAGGCCTCCTGGCGCCGCACCGGCCCAAGGAGC
CCGCGTGGTTCCTGGCCACCGTCGGCGTCTCGCCCGACCACCAGGGCAAGGGTCTGGGCAGCGCCGTCGT
GCTCCCCGGAGTGGAGGCGGCCGAGCGCGCCGGGGTGCCCGCCTTCCTGGAGACCTCCGCGCCCCGCAAC
CTCCCCTTCTACGAGCGGCTCGGCTTCACCGTCACCGCCGACGTCGAGGTGCCCGAAGGACCGCGCACCT
GGTGCATGACCCGCAAGCCCGGTGCCAGTTAACGAATTCTAGATCTTGAGACAAATGGCAGTATTCATCC
ACAATTTTAAAAGAAAAGGGGGGATTGGGGGGTACAGTGCAGGGGAAAGAATAGTAGACATAATAGCAAC
AGACATACAAACTAAAGAATTACAAAAACAAATTACAAAAATTCAAAATTTTCGGGTTTATTACAGGGAC
AGCAGAGATCCACTTTGGCGCCGGCTCGAGGCCTGCAGGTGCAAAGATGGATAAAGTTTTAAACAGAGAG
GAATCTTTGCAGCTAATGGACCTTCTAGGTCTTGAAAGGAGTGGGAATTGGCTCCGGTGCCCGTCAGTGG
GCAGAGCGCACATCGCCCACAGTCCCCGAGAAGTTGGGGGGAGGGGTCGGCAATTGAACCGGTGCCTAGA
GAAGGTGGCGCGGGGTAAACTGGGAAAGTGATGTCGTGTACTGGCTCCGCCTTTTTCCCGAGGGTGGGGG
AGAACCGTATATAAGTGCAGTAGTCGCCGTGAACGTTCTTTTTCGCAACGGGTTTGCCGCCAGAACACAG
GTAAGTGCCGTGTGTGGTTCCCGCGGGCCTGGCCTCTTTACGGGTTATGGCCCTTGCGTGCCTTGAATTA
CTTCCACCTGGCTGCAGTACGTGATTCTTGATCCCGAGCTTCGGGTTGGAAGTGGGTGGGAGAGTTCGAG
GCCTTGCGCTTAAGGAGCCCCTTCGCCTCGTGCTTGAGTTGAGGCCTGGCCTGGGCGCTGGGGCCGCCGC
GTGCGAATCTGGTGGCACCTTCGCGCCTGTCTCGCTGCTTTCGATAAGTCTCTAGCCATTTAAAATTTTT
GATGACCTGCTGCGACGCTTTTTTTCTGGCAAGATAGTCTTGTAAATGCGGGCCAAGATCTGCACACTGG
TATTTCGGTTTTTGGGGCCGCGGGCGGCGACGGGGCCCGTGCGTCCCAGCGCACATGTTCGGCGAGGCGG
GGCCTGCGAGCGCGGCCACCGAGAATCGGACGGGGGTAGTCTCAAGCTGGCCGGCCTGCTCTGGTGCCTG
GCCTCGCGCCGCCGTGTATCGCCCCGCCCTGGGCGGCAAGGCTGGCCCGGTCGGCACCAGTTGCGTGAGC
GGAAAGATGGCCGCTTCCCGGCCCTGCTGCAGGGAGCTCAAAATGGAGGACGCGGCGCTCGGGAGAGCGG
GCGGGTGAGTCACCCACACAAAGGAAAAGGGCCTTTCCGTCCTCAGCCGTCGCTTCATGTGACTCCACGG
AGTACCGGGCGCCGTCCAGGCACCTCGATTAGTTCTCGAGCTTTTGGAGTACGTCGTCTTTAGGTTGGGG
GGAGGGGTTTTATGCGATGGAGTTTCCCCACACTGAGTGGGTGGAGACTGAAGTTAGGCCAGCTTGGCAC
TTGATGTAATTCTCCTTGGAATTTGCCCTTTTTGAGTTTGGATCTTGGTTCATTCTCAAGCCTCAGACAG
TGGTTCAAAGTTTTTTTCTTCCATTTCAGGTGTCGTGAGGCTAGCATCGATTGATCAACAAGTTTGTACA
AAAAAGTTGGCACCATGCAGGGCACTGTGGCATTTGAAGATGTGGCTGTGAACTTTTCCCAGGAGGAGTG
GAGTCTCCTTAGTGAGGTTCAGAGATGCCTTTACCATGACGTGATGCTGGAGAACTGGGTACTTATATCC
TCCCTGGGTTGTTGGTGTGGATCAGAAGATGAGGAGGCACCTTCTAAGAAGAGCATTTCTATACAAAGAG
TGTCTCAGGTCAGCACTCCTGGGGCAGGTGTGTCTCCCAAGAAGGCCCACTCTTGTGAAATGTGTGGCGC
GATCTTGGGAGACATTTTGCACTTGGCAGATCATCAGGGGACACATCACAAGCAGAAACTGCACAGGTGT
GAGGCATGGGGGAATAAATTGTATGATAGTTCAAACCGTCCGCACCAGAATCAGTACCTTGGAGAGAAAC
CCTATAGAAGCAGTGTTGAGGAAGCATTGTTTGTGAAGAGGTGTAAGTTCCATGTGTCAGAGGAGTCATC
TATCTTCATTCAGAGTGGAAAGGACTTTTTGCCCAGCTCAGGATTACTGCTGCAGGAGGCCACTCACACT
GGGGAGAAGTCAAACAGCAAACCTGAGTGTGAGTCTCCCTTTCAGTGGGGAGATACTCATTACAGCTGTG
GAGAATGCATGAAACATTCTAGCACCAAACACGTATTTGTTCAACAGCAGAGACTTCCCTCTAGAGAGGA
ATGTTATTGCTGGGAATGTGGGAAATCCTTTAGCAAATATGATAGCGTCAGTAATCATCAGAGAGTTCAC
ACTGGGAAAAGACCTTATGAATGTGGAGAATGTGGGAAATCTTTTAGTCATAAGGGCAGCCTTGTTCAGC
ATCAGCGAGTTCACACTGGGAAAAGACCTTATGAATGTGGAGAATGTGGGAAATCTTTTAGTCATAAGGG
CAGCCTTGTTCAGCATCAGCGAGTTCATACTGGAGAAAGACCTTATGAGTGTGGAGAATGTGGGAAATCT
TTTAGTCAAAATGGTACTCTCATTAAACATCAACGAGTTCACACTGGAGAAAGACCTTATGAGTGTGAAG
AATGTGGGAAATGTTTTACTCAGAAGGGCAATCTCATTCAACATCAACGAGGTCACACTAGTGAAAGACC
TTATGAGTGTGAAGAATGTGGAAAATGTTTTAGTCAAAAGGGCACCCTAACTGAACATCATCGAGTTCAC
ACTAGAGAACGACCTTATGAGTGTGGAGAATGTGGGAAATCTTTTAGTCGAAAGGGACACCTTAGGAACC
ATCAGCGAGGTCACACTGGAGAAAGACCTTACGAGTGTGGAGAATGTGGGAAATCTTTTAGTCGAAAGGG
CAACCTCATTCAGCATCAGCGAAGCCACACTGGAGAAAGGCCTTATGAGTGTAGAGAGTGTAGGAAATTA
TTTAGGGGCAAGTCCCACCTCATTGAACACCAGAGAGTTCACACTGGAGAAAGGCCATATGAATGTAATG
AATGTGGGAAATCATTTCAAGACAGCTCTGGGTTTCGTGTTCATCAGAGAGTTCACACTGGAGAAAAACC
GTTTGAGTGTAGTGAATGTGGGAAGTCATTTCCTCAAAGCTGTTCCCTCCTTCGACATCGGAGAGTTCAT
ACTGGAGAAAGGCCTTATGAATGTGGAGAATGTGGAAAGTCATTTCATCAGAGCTCTTCCCTCCTTCGAC
ATCAGAAAACTCACACTGCAGAAAGACCTTATGAGTGCAGAGAATGTGGGAAATTCTTCTCCAGTCTCCT
TGAACACAGGAGAGTTCACACTGGAGAAAGGCCTTATGAATGCAGGGAATGTGGAAAAACATTTACTCGA
AGGTCTGCGCATTTTAAACATCAGAGACTTCATACTCGAGGAAAGCCTTACGAGTGCAGCGAATGTGGGA
AATCCTTTGCTGAAACCTTCAGTCTTACTGAACACAGGAGAGTACACACTGGAGAAAGGCCTTATGAGTG
CAGTGAATGTGGAAAATCATTTCATCGAAGCTCTTCTCTCCTTCGACATCAGAGAGTTCACACAGAAAGA
AGTCCTTACAAGTTGCCAACTTTCTTGTACAAAGTGGTTGATATCGGTAAGCCTATCCCTAACCCTCTCC
TCGGTCTCGATTCTACGTAGTAATGAACTAGTCCGTAACTTGAAAGTATTTCGATTTCTTGGCTTTATAT
ATCTTGTGGAAAGGACGATGTTTCCTTCATATTTCCGTGTTGACGCGTTAAGTCGACAATCAACCTCTGG
ATTACAAAATTTGTGAAAGATTGACTGGTATTCTTAACTATGTTGCTCCTTTTACGCTATGTGGATACGC
TGCTTTAATGCCTTTGTATCATGCTATTGCTTCCCGTATGGCTTTCATTTTCTCCTCCTTGTATAAATCC
TGGTTGCTGTCTCTTTATGAGGAGTTGTGGCCCGTTGTCAGGCAACGTGGCGTGGTGTGCACTGTGTTTG
CTGACGCAACCCCCACTGGTTGGGGCATTGCCACCACCTGTCAGCTCCTTTCCGGGACTTTCGCTTTCCC
CCTCCCTATTGCCACGGCGGAACTCATCGCCGCCTGCCTTGCCCGCTGCTGGACAGGGGCTCGGCTGTTG
GGCACTGACAATTCCGTGGTGTTGTCGGGGAAATCATCGTCCTTTCCTTGGCTGCTCGCCTGTGTTGCCA
CCTGGATTCTGCGCGGGACGTCCTTCTGCTACGTCCCTTCGGCCCTCAATCCAGCGGACCTTCCTTCCCG
CGGCCTGCTGCCGGCTCTGCGGCCTCTTCCGCGTCTTCGCCTTCGCCCTCAGACGAGTCGGATCTCCCTT
TGGGCCGCCTCCCCGCGTCGACTTTAAGACCAATGACTTACAAGGCAGCTGTAGATCTTAGCCACTTTTT
AAAAGAAAAGGGGGGACTGGAAGGGCTAATTCACTCCCAACGAAGACAAGATCTGCTTTTTGCTTGTACT
GGGTCTCTCTGGTTAGACCAGATCTGAGCCTGGGAGCTCTCTGGCTAACTAGGGAACCCACTGCTTAAGC
CTCAATAAAGCTTGCCTTGAGTGCTTCAAGTAGTGTGTGCCCGTCTGTTGTGTGACTCTGGTAACTAGAG
ATCCCTCAGACCCTTTTAGTCAGTGTGGAAAATCTCTAGCAGTACGTATAGTAGTTCATGTCATCTTATT
ATTCAGTATTTATAACTTGCAAAGAAATGAATATCAGAGAGTGAGAGGAACTTGTTTATTGCAGCTTATA
ATGGTTACAAATAAAGCAATAGCATCACAAATTTCACAAATAAAGCATTTTTTTCACTGCATTCTAGTTG
TGGTTTGTCCAAACTCATCAATGTATCTTATCATGTCTGGCTCTAGCTATCCCGCCCCTAACTCCGCCCA
TCCCGCCCCTAACTCCGCCCAGTTCCGCCCATTCTCCGCCCCATGGCTGACTAATTTTTTTTATTTATGC
AGAGGCCGAGGCCGCCTCGGCCTCTGAGCTATTCCAGAAGTAGTGAGGAGGCTTTTTTGGAGGCCTAGGG
ACGTACCCAATTCGCCCTATAGTGAGTCGTATTACGCGCGCTCACTGGCCGTCGTTTTACAACGTCGTGA
CTGGGAAAACCCTGGCGTTACCCAACTTAATCGCCTTGCAGCACATCCCCCTTTCGCCAGCTGGCGTAAT
AGCGAAGAGGCCCGCACCGATCGCCCTTCCCAACAGTTGCGCAGCCTGAATGGCGAATGGG
[124 nt withheld, positions 7832-7955]
C
[91 nt withheld, positions 7957-8047]
A
[49 nt withheld, positions 8049-8097]
CCTTTGACGTTGGAGTCCACGTTCTTT
[37 nt withheld, positions 8125-8161]
ACCCTATCTCGGTCTATTCTTTTGATTTATAAGGGATTTTGCCGATTTCGGCCTATTGGTTAAAAAATGA
GCTGATTTAACAAAAATTTAACGCGAATTTTAACAAAATATTAACGCTTACAATTTAGGTGGCACTTTTC
GGGGAAATGTGCGCGGAACCCCTATTTGTTTATTTTTCTAAATACATTCAAATATGTATCCGCTCATGAG
ACAATAACCCTGATAAATGCTTCAATAATATTGAAAAAGGAAGAGTATGAGTATTCAACATTTCCGTGTC
GCCCTTATTCCCTTTTTTGCGGCATTTTGCCTTCCTGTTTTTGCTCACCCAGAAACGCTGGTGAAAGTAA
AAGATGCTGAAGATCAGTTGGGTGCACGAGTGGGTTACATCGAACTGGATCTCAACAGCGGTAAGATCCT
TGAGAGTTTTCGCCCCGAAGAACGTTTTCCAATGATGAGCACTTTTAAAGTTCTGCTATGTGGCGCGGTA
TTATCCCGTATTGACGCCGGGCAAGAGCAACTCGGTCGCCGCATACACTATTCTCAGAATGACTTGGTTG
AGTACTCACCAGTCACAGAAAAGCATCTTACGGATGGCATGACAGTAAGAGAATTATGCAGTGCTGCCAT
AACCATGAGTGATAACACTGCGGCCAACTTACTTCTGACAACGATCGGAGGACCGAAGGAGCTAACCGCT
TTTTTGCACAACATGGGGGATCATGTAACTCGCCTTGATCGTTGGGAACCGGAGCTGAATGAAGCCATAC
CAAACGACGAGCGTGACACCACGATGCCTGTAGCAATGGCAACAACGTTGCGCAAACTATTAACTGGCGA
ACTACTTACTCTAGCTTCCCGGCAACAATTAATAGACTGGATGGAGGCGGATAAAGTTGCAGGACCACTT
CTGCGCTCGGCCCTTCCGGCTGGCTGGTTTATTGCTGATAAATCTGGAGCCGGTGAGCGTGGGTCTCGCG
GTATCATTGCAGCACTGGGGCCAGATGGTAAGCCCTCCCGTATCGTAGTTATCTACACGACGGGGAGTCA
GGCAACTATGGATGAACGAAATAGACAGATCGCTGAGATAGGTGCCTCACTGATTAAGCATTGGTAACTG
TCAGACCAAGTTTACTCATATATACTTTAGATTGATTTAAAACTTCATTTTTAATTTAAAAGGATCTAGG
TGAAGATCCTTTTTGATAATCTCATGACCAAAATCCCTTAACGTGAGTTTTCGTTCCACTGAGCGTCAGA
CCCCGTAGAAAAGATCAAAGGATCTTCTTGAGATCCTTTTTTTCTGCGCGTAATCTGCTGCTTGCAAACA
AAAAAACCACCGCTACCAGCGGTGGTTTGTTTGCCGGATCAAGAGCTACCAACTCTTTTTCCGAAGGTAA
CTGGCTTCAGCAGAGCGCAGATACCAAATACTGTTCTTCTAGTGTAGCCGTAGTTAGGCCACCACTTCAA
GAACTCTGTAGCACCGCCTACATACCTCGCTCTGCTAATCCTGTTACCAGTGGCTGCTGCCAGTGGCGAT
AAGTCGTGTCTTACCGGGTTGGACTCAAGACGATAGTTACCGGATAAGGCGCAGCGGTCGGGCTGAACGG
GGGGTTCGTGCACACAGCCCAGCTTGGAGCGAACGACCTACACCGAACTGAGATACCTACAGCGTGAGCT
ATGAGAAAGCGCCACGCTTCCCGAAGGGAGAAAGGCGGACAGGTATCCGGTAAGCGGCAGGGTCGGAACA
GGAGAGCGCACGAGGGAGCTTCCAGGGGGAAACGCCTGGTATCTTTATAGTCCTGTCGGGTTTCGCCACC
TCTGACTTGAGCGTCGATTTTTGTGATGCTCGTCAGGGGGGCGGAGCCTATGGAAAAACGCCAGCAACGC
GGCCTTTTTACGGTTCCTGGCCTTTTGCTGGCCTTTTGCTCACATGTTCTTTCCTGCGTTATCCCCTGAT
TCTGTGGATAACCGTATTACCGCCTTTGAGTGAGCTGATACCGCTCGCCGCAGCCGAACGACCGAGCGCA
GCGAGTCAGTGAGCGAGGAAGCGGAAGAGCGCCCAATACGCAAACCGCCTCTCCCCGCGCGTTGGCCGAT
TCATTAATGCAGCTGGCACGACAGGTTTCCCGACTGGAAAGCGGGCAGTGAGCGCAACGCAATTAATGTG
AGTTAGCTCACTCATTAGGCACCCCAGGCTTTACACTTTATGCTTCCGGCTCGTATGTTGTGTGGAATTG
TGAGCGGATAACAATTTCACACAGGAAACAGCTATGACCATGATTACGCCAAGCGCGCAATTAACCCTCA
CTAAAGGGAACAAAAGCTGGAGCTGCAAGC
