>Addgene plasmid #144522 | TFORF3046 | depositor partial sequence | sequence record 285681 | Insert
ATCGATTGATCAACAAGTTTGTACAAAAAAGTTGGCACCATGCAGGGCACTGTGGCATTTGAAGATGTGG
CTGTGAACTTTTCCCAGGAGGAGTGGAGTCTCCTTAGTGAGGTTCAGAGATGCCTTTACCATGACGTGAT
GCTGGAGAACTGGGTACTTATATCCTCCCTGGGTTGTTGGTGTGGATCAGAAGATGAGGAGGCACCTTCT
AAGAAGAGCATTTCTATACAAAGAGTGTCTCAGGTCAGCACTCCTGGGGCAGGTGTGTCTCCCAAGAAGG
CCCACTCTTGTGAAATGTGTGGCGCGATCTTGGGAGACATTTTGCACTTGGCAGATCATCAGGGGACACA
TCACAAGCAGAAACTGCACAGGTGTGAGGCATGGGGGAATAAATTGTATGATAGTTCAAACCGTCCGCAC
CAGAATCAGTACCTTGGAGAGAAACCCTATAGAAGCAGTGTTGAGGAAGCATTGTTTGTGAAGAGGTGTA
AGTTCCATGTGTCAGAGGAGTCATCTATCTTCATTCAGAGTGGAAAGGACTTTTTGCCCAGCTCAGGATT
ACTGCTGCAGGAGGCCACTCACACTGGGGAGAAGTCAAACAGCAAACCTGAGTGTGAGTCTCCCTTTCAG
TGGGGAGATACTCATTACAGCTGTGGAGAATGCATGAAACATTCTAGCACCAAACACGTATTTGTTCAAC
AGCAGAGACTTCCCTCTAGAGAGGAATGTTATTGCTGGGAATGTGGGAAATCCTTTAGCAAATATGATAG
CGTCAGTAATCATCAGAGAGTTCACACTGGGAAAAGACCTTATGAATGTGGAGAATGTGGGAAATCTTTT
AGTCATAAGGGCAGCCTTGTTCAGCATCAGCGAGTTCACACTGGGAAAAGACCTTATGAATGTGGAGAAT
GTGGGAAATCTTTTAGTCATAAGGGCAGCCTTGTTCAGCATCAGCGAGTTCATACTGGAGAAAGACCTTA
TGAGTGTGGAGAATGTGGGAAATCTTTTAGTCAAAATGGTACTCTCATTAAACATCAACGAGTTCACACT
GGAGAAAGACCTTATGAGTGTGAAGAATGTGGGAAATGTTTTACTCAGAAGGGCAATCTCATTCAACATC
AACGAGGTCACACTAGTGAAAGACCTTATGAGTGTGAAGAATGTGGAAAATGTTTTAGTCAAAAGGGCAC
CCTAACTGAACATCATCGAGTTCACACTAGAGAACGACCTTATGAGTGTGGAGAATGTGGGAAATCTTTT
AGTCGAAAGGGACACCTTAGGAACCATCAGCGAGGTCACACTGGAGAAAGACCTTACGAGTGTGGAGAAT
GTGGGAAATCTTTTAGTCGAAAGGGCAACCTCATTCAGCATCAGCGAAGCCACACTGGAGAAAGGCCTTA
TGAGTGTAGAGAGTGTAGGAAATTATTTAGGGGCAAGTCCCACCTCATTGAACACCAGAGAGTTCACACT
GGAGAAAGGCCATATGAATGTAATGAATGTGGGAAATCATTTCAAGACAGCTCTGGGTTTCGTGTTCATC
AGAGAGTTCACACTGGAGAAAAACCGTTTGAGTGTAGTGAATGTGGGAAGTCATTTCCTCAAAGCTGTTC
CCTCCTTCGACATCGGAGAGTTCATACTGGAGAAAGGCCTTATGAATGTGGAGAATGTGGAAAGTCATTT
CATCAGAGCTCTTCCCTCCTTCGACATCAGAAAACTCACACTGCAGAAAGACCTTATGAGTGCAGAGAAT
GTGGGAAATTCTTCTCCAGTCTCCTTGAACACAGGAGAGTTCACACTGGAGAAAGGCCTTATGAATGCAG
GGAATGTGGAAAAACATTTACTCGAAGGTCTGCGCATTTTAAACATCAGAGACTTCATACTCGAGGAAAG
CCTTACGAGTGCAGCGAATGTGGGAAATCCTTTGCTGAAACCTTCAGTCTTACTGAACACAGGAGAGTAC
ACACTGGAGAAAGGCCTTATGAGTGCAGTGAATGTGGAAAATCATTTCATCGAAGCTCTTCTCTCCTTCG
ACATCAGAGAGTTCACACAGAAAGAAGTCCTTACAAGTTGCCAACTTTCTTGTACAAAGTGGTTGATATC
GGTAAGCCTATCCCTAACCCTCTCCTCGGTCTCGATTCTACGTAGTAATGAACTAGTCCGTAACTTGAAA
GTATTTCGATTTCTTGGCTTTATATATCTTGTGGAAAGGACGATGTTTCCTTCATATTTCCGTGTTG
