>Addgene plasmid #144522 | TFORF3046 | depositor partial sequence | sequence record 285682 | Barcode
TGTTTCCTTCATATTTCCGTGTTG
